Addgene plasmid #124151: pBABE (hygro) hYAP 1-2alpha
Purpose: Protein expression for funtional studies of cell growth promotion
Depositing lab: Megan Finch-Edmondson & Marius Sudol. Depositing organization: National University of Singapore. Publication: Identification, basic characterization and evolutionary analysis of differentially spliced mRNA isoforms of human YAP1 gene. Gaffney CJ, Oka T, Mazack V, Hilman D, Gat U, Muramatsu T, Inazawa J, Golden A, Carey DJ, Farooq A, Tromp G, Sudol M. Gene. 2012 Nov 10;509(2):215-22. doi: 10.1016/j.gene.2012.08.025. Epub 2012 Aug 24. PubMed 22939869.
Backbone
  Vector backbone: pBABE (hygro)
  Vector type: Unspecified
Growth in bacteria
  Bacterial resistance: Ampicillin, 100 μg/mL
  Growth temperature: 37°C
  Growth strain: DH5alpha
  Copy number: High Copy
Gene/Insert
  Gene/Insert name: YAP1
  Species: H. sapiens (human)
  Mutation: None (Wild Type)
  GenBank ID: NP_001181973
  Entrez Gene: YAP1 (a.k.a. COB1, YAP, YAP-1, YAP2, YAP65, YKI)
  Cloning method: Restriction Enzyme; 5′ cloning site EcoRI (unknown if destroyed); 3′ cloning site SalI (unknown if destroyed)
Terms and licenses: Academic/Nonprofit Terms; Industry Terms: Not Available to Industry
Depositor comments: Insert size is approximately 1530.
How to cite: pBABE (hygro) hYAP 1-2alpha was a gift from Megan Finch-Edmondson & Marius Sudol (Addgene plasmid # 124151 ; http://n2t.net/addgene:124151 ; RRID:Addgene_124151)
