[The description below was written by a language model from this plasmid's Addgene catalogue record and pLannotate feature annotations shown in this document.]
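Description:
pBABE (hygro) hYAP 1-2alpha is a Moloney murine leukemia virus-based retroviral expression plasmid built on the pBABE (hygro) backbone and carrying wild-type human YAP1. The catalogue lists the vector type as unspecified, but the annotated features show a gammaretroviral transfer vector. An MMLV LTR is followed by a Ψ packaging signal and a truncated gag segment lacking its start codon, a region that supports efficient encapsidation of the vector RNA. Next come the YAP1 coding sequence, an internal selection cassette, and a downstream LTR. In bacteria the plasmid is maintained at high copy through a ColE1/pUC-type origin and selected with ampicillin via the β-lactamase gene and its native promoter. The sequenced record is 6,674 nt.

The YAP1 insert, described by the depositor as approximately 1,530 bp, was cloned between EcoRI and SalI sites and encodes the 1-2alpha splice isoform named in the plasmid title. No epitope tag or reporter fusion is annotated. The feature table shows no dedicated promoter immediately upstream of the insert, which fits the usual pBABE arrangement in which the 5′ LTR drives transcription of the gene of interest. Directly downstream, the SV40 enhancer/early promoter drives hph, the hygromycin B phosphotransferase gene, so that transduced or transfected mammalian cells can be selected with hygromycin. Gag, pol and env functions are absent, so viral particles would have to be produced in a packaging system that supplies them in trans.

The stated purpose is protein expression for functional studies of cell growth promotion. The construct comes from work characterising differentially spliced human YAP1 mRNA isoforms, so it is suited to stable expression of this isoform for comparison with other YAP1 variants.
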