Features (pLannotate 1.2.2; 12 found; start..end, strand, type, name):
     35..1498    +  CDS            YAP1: YAP1_HUMAN - Also known as YAP65. Experimental evidence at protein level: Swiss-Prot protein existence level 1. [Isoform 3]: Activates the C-terminal fragment (CTF) of ERBB4 (isoform 3). From Homo sapiens (Human).
   1518..1847    +  promoter       SV40 promoter: SV40 enhancer and early promoter
   1921..2943    +  CDS            hph: KHYB_ECOLX - Experimental evidence at protein level: Swiss-Prot protein existence level 1. The aminoglycoside phosphotransferases achieve inactivation of their antibiotic substrates by phosphorylation. Only phosphorylates hygromycin and closely related compounds such as demethyl analogs and destomycin. From Escherichia coli.
   2974..2996    +  rep_origin     f1 ori (fragment): f1 bacteriophage origin of replication; arrow indicates direction of (+) strand synthesis
   2993..3562    +  rep_origin     ori: high-copy-number ColE1/pMB1/pBR322/pUC origin of replication
   3622..3743    +  LTR            3' LTR (ΔU3) (fragment): self-inactivating 3' long terminal repeat (LTR) from Moloney murine leukemia virus
   3744..4213    +  LTR            LTR: long terminal repeat from Moloney murine leukemia virus
   4328..5188    -  CDS            AmpR: β-lactamase; bla; confers resistance to ampicillin, carbenicillin, and related antibiotics
   5189..5293    -  promoter       AmpR promoter: bla
   5324..5793    +  LTR            LTR: long terminal repeat from Moloney murine leukemia virus
   5917..6191    +  misc_feature   MESV Ψ (fragment): packaging signal of murine embryonic stem cell virus
   6258..6674    +  CDS            gag (truncated): truncated Moloney murine leukemia virus (MMLV) gag gene lacking the start codon
>Addgene plasmid #124151 | pBABE (hygro) hYAP 1-2alpha | addgene full sequence | sequence record 240716 | Addgene NGS Result
GGCCGGATCCCAGTGTGGTGGTACGTAGGAATTCATGGATCCCGGGCAGCAGCCGCCGCCTCAACCGGCC
CCCCAGGGCCAAGGGCAGCCGCCTTCGCAGCCCCCGCAGGGGCAGGGCCCGCCGTCCGGACCCGGGCAAC
CGGCACCCGCGGCGACCCAGGCGGCGCCGCAGGCACCCCCCGCCGGGCATCAGATCGTGCACGTCCGCGG
GGACTCGGAGACCGACCTGGAGGCGCTCTTCAACGCCGTCATGAACCCCAAGACGGCCAACGTGCCCCAG
ACCGTGCCCATGAGGCTCCGGAAGCTGCCCGACTCCTTCTTCAAGCCGCCGGAGCCCAAATCCCACTCCC
GACAGGCCAGTACTGATGCAGGCACTGCAGGAGCCCTGACTCCACAGCATGTTCGAGCTCATTCCTCTCC
AGCTTCTCTGCAGTTGGGAGCTGTTTCTCCTGGGACACTGACCCCCACTGGAGTAGTCTCTGGCCCAGCA
GCTACACCCACAGCTCAGCATCTTCGACAGTCTTCTTTTGAGATACCTGATGATGTACCTCTGCCAGCAG
GTTGGGAGATGGCAAAGACATCTTCTGGTCAGAGATACTTCTTAAATCACATCGATCAGACAACAACATG
GCAGGACCCCAGGAAGGCCATGCTGTCCCAGATGAACGTCACAGCCCCCACCAGTCCACCAGTGCAGCAG
AATATGATGAACTCGGCTTCAGGTCCTCTTCCTGATGGATGGGAACAAGCCATGACTCAGGATGGAGAAA
TTTACTATATAAACCATAAGAACAAGACCACCTCTTGGCTAGACCCAAGGCTTGACCCTCGTTTTGCCAT
GAACCAGAGAATCAGTCAGAGTGCTCCAGTGAAACAGCCACCACCCCTGGCTCCCCAGAGCCCACAGGGA
GGCGTCATGGGTGGCAGCAACTCCAACCAGCAGCAACAGATGCGACTGCAGCAACTGCAGATGGAGAAGG
AGAGGCTGCGGCTGAAACAGCAAGAACTGCTTCGGCAGGAGTTAGCCCTGCGTAGCCAGTTACCAACACT
GGAGCAGGATGGTGGGACTCAAAATCCAGTGTCTTCTCCCGGGATGTCTCAGGAATTGAGAACAATGACG
ACCAATAGCTCAGATCCTTTCCTTAACAGTGGCACCTATCACTCTCGAGATGAGAGTACAGACAGTGGAC
TAAGCATGAGCAGCTACAGTGTCCCTCGAACCCCAGATGACTTCCTGAACAGTGTGGATGAGATGGATAC
AGGTGATACTATCAACCAAAGCACCCTGCCCTCACAGCAGAACCGTTTCCCAGACTACCTTGAAGCCATT
CCTGGGACAAATGTGGACCTTGGAACACTGGAAGGAGATGGAATGAACATAGAAGGAGAGGAGCTGATGC
CAAGTCTGCAGGAAGCTTTGAGTTCTGACATCCTTAATGACATGGAGTCTGTTTTGGCTGCCACCAAGCT
AGATAAAGAAAGCTTTCTTACATGGTTATAGGTCGACCCTGTGGAATGTGTGTCAGTTAGGGTGTGGAAA
GTCCCCAGGCTCCCCAGCAGGCAGAAGTATGCAAAGCATGCATCTCAATTAGTCAGCAACCAGGTGTGGA
AAGTCCCCAGGCTCCCCAGCAGGCAGAAGTATGCAAAGCATGCATCTCAATTAGTCAGCAACCATAGTCC
CGCCCCTAACTCCGCCCATCCCGCCCCTAACTCCGCCCAGTTCCGCCCATTCTCCGCCCCATGGCTGACT
AATTTTTTTTATTTATGCAGAGGCCGAGGCCGCCTCGGCCTCTGAGCTATTCCAGAAGTAGTGAGGAGGC
TTTTTTGGAGGCCTAGGCTTTTGCAAAAAGCTTGCCAGCTGGGGCGCCCTCTGGTAAGGTTGGGAAGCCC
TGCAGATCTGATCCCGGGGGGCAATGAGATATGAAAAAGCCTGAACTCACCGCGACGTCTGTCGAGAAGT
TTCTGATCGAAAAGTTCGACAGCGTCTCCGACCTGATGCAGCTCTCGGAGGGCGAAGAATCTCGTGCTTT
CAGCTTCGATGTAGGAGGGCGTGGATATGTCCTGCGGGTAAATAGCTGCGCCGATGGTTTCTACAAAGAT
CGTTATGTTTATCGGCACTTTGCATCGGCCGCGCTCCCGATTCCGGAAGTGCTTGACATTGGGGAATTTA
GCGAGAGCCTGACCTATTGCATCTCCCGCCGTGCACAGGGTGTCACGTTGCAAGACCTGCCTGAAACCGA
ACTGCCCGCTGTTCTGCAGCCGGTCGCGGAGGCCATGGATGCGATCGCTGCGGCCGATCTTAGCCAGACG
AGCGGGTTCGGCCCATTCGGACCGCAAGGAATCGGTCAATACACTACATGGCGTGATTTCATATGCGCGA
TTGCTGATCCCCATGTGTATCACTGGCAAACTGTGATGGACGACACCGTCAGTGCGTCCGTCGCGCAGGC
TCTCGATGAGCTGATGCTTTGGGCCGAGGACTGCCCCGAAGTCCGGCACCTCGTGCACGCGGATTTCGGC
TCCAACAATGTCCTGACGGACAATGGCCGCATAACAGCGGTCATTGACTGGAGCGAGGCGATGTTCGGGG
ATTCCCAATACGAGGTCGCCAACATCTTCTTCTGGAGGCCGTGGTTGGCTTGTATGGAGCAGCAGACGCG
CTACTTCGAGCGGAGGCATCCGGAGCTTGCAGGATCGCCGCGGCTCCGGGCGTATATGCTCCGCATTGGT
CTTGACCAACTCTATCAGAGCTTGGTTGACGGCAATTTCGATGATGCAGCTTGGGCGCAGGGTCGATGCG
ACGCAATCGTCCGATCCGGAGCCGGGACTGTCGGGCGTACACAAATCGCCCGCAGAAGCGCGGCCGTCTG
GACCGATGGCTGTGTAGAAGTACTCGCCGATAGTGGAAACCGACGCCCCAGCACTCGTCCGAGGGCAAAG
GAATAGAGTAGATGCCGACCGGGATCTATCGATGCGGCGGGTGTGGTGGTTACGCGTAATCTGCTGCTTG
CAAACAAAAAAACCACCGCTACCAGCGGTGGTTTGTTTGCCGGATCAAGAGCTACCAACTCTTTTTCCGA
AGGTAACTGGCTTCAGCAGAGCGCAGATACCAAATACTGTTCTTCTAGTGTAGCCGTAGTTAGGCCACCA
CTTCAAGAACTCTGTAGCACCGCCTACATACCTCGCTCTGCTAATCCTGTTACCAGTGGCTGCTGCCAGT
GGCGATAAGTCGTGTCTTACCGGGTTGGACTCAAGACGATAGTTACCGGATAAGGCGCAGCGGTCGGGCT
GAACGGGGGGTTCGTGCACACAGCCCAGCTTGGAGCGAACGACCTACACCGAACTGAGATACCTACAGCG
TGAGCTATGAGAAAGCGCCACGCTTCCCGAAGGGAGAAAGGCGGACAGGTATCCGGTAAGCGGCAGGGTC
GGAACAGGAGAGCGCACGAGGGAGCTTCCAGGGGGAAACGCCTGGTATCTTTATAGTCCTGTCGGGTTTC
GCCACCTCTGACTTGAGCGTCGATTTTTGTGATGCTCGTCAGGGGGGCGGAGCCTATGGAAAAACGCCAG
CAACGCATCGATAAAATAAAAGATTTTATTTAGTCTCCAGAAAAAGGGGGGAATGAAAGACCCCACCTGT
AGGTTTGGCAAGCTAGCTTAAGTAACGCCATTTTGCAAGGCATGGAAAAATACATAACTGAGAATAGAGA
AGTTCAGATCAAGGTCAGGAACAGATGGAACAGCTGAATATGGGCCAAACAGGATATCTGTGGTAAGCAG
TTCCTGCCCCGGCTCAGGGCCAAGAACAGATGGAACAGCTGAATATGGGCCAAACAGGATATCTGTGGTA
AGCAGTTCCTGCCCCGGCTCAGGGCCAAGAACAGATGGTCCCCAGATGCGGTCCAGCCCTCAGCAGTTTC
TAGAGAACCATCAGATGTTTCCAGGGTGCCCCAAGGACCTGAAATGACCCTGTGCCTTATTTGAACTAAC
CAATCAGTTCGCTTCTCGCTTCTGTTCGCGCGCTTCTGCTCCCCGAGCTCAATAAAAGAGCCCACAACCC
CTCACTCGGGGCGCCAGTCCTCCGATTGACTGAGTCGCCCGGGTACCCGTGTATCCAATAAACCCTCTTG
CAGTTGCATCCGACTTGTGGTCTCGCTGTTCCTTGGGAGGGTCTCCTCTGAGTGATTGACTACCCGTCAG
CGGGGGTCTTTCACATGCAGCATGTATCAAAATTAATTTGGTTTTTTTTCTTAAGTATTTACATTAAATG
GCCATAGTGCGGCCGCAAATCAATCTAAAGTATATATGAGTAAACTTGGTCTGACAGTTACCAATGCTTA
ATCAGTGAGGCACCTATCTCAGCGATCTGTCTATTTCGTTCATCCATAGTTGCCTGACTCCCCGTCGTGT
AGATAACTACGATACGGGAGGGCTTACCATCTGGCCCCAGTGCTGCAATGATACCGCGAGACCCACGCTC
ACCGGCTCCAGATTTATCAGCAATAAACCAGCCAGCCGGAAGGGCCGAGCGCAGAAGTGGTCCTGCAACT
TTATCCGCCTCCATCCAGTCTATTAATTGTTGCCGGGAAGCTAGAGTAAGTAGTTCGCCAGTTAATAGTT
TGCGCAACGTTGTTGCCATTGCTACAGGCATCGTGGTGTCACGCTCGTCGTTTGGTATGGCTTCATTCAG
CTCCGGTTCCCAACGATCAAGGCGAGTTACATGATCCCCCATGTTGTGCAAAAAAGCGGTTAGCTCCTTC
GGTCCTCCGATCGTTGTCAGAAGTAAGTTGGCCGCAGTGTTATCACTCATGGTTATGGCAGCACTGCATA
ATTCTCTTACTGTCATGCCATCCGTAAGATGCTTTTCTGTGACTGGTGAGTACTCAACCAAGTCATTCTG
AGAATAGTGTATGCGGCGACCGAGTTGCTCTTGCCCGGCGTCAATACGGGATAATACCGCGCCACATAGC
AGAACTTTAAAAGTGCTCATCATTGGAAAACGTTCTTCGGGGCGAAAACTCTCAAGGATCTTACCGCTGT
TGAGATCCAGTTCGATGTAACCCACTCGTGCACCCAACTGATCTTCAGCATCTTTTACTTTCACCAGCGT
TTCTGGGTGAGCAAAAACAGGAAGGCAAAATGCCGCAAAAAAGGGAATAAGGGCGACACGGAAATGTTGA
ATACTCATACTCTTCCTTTTTCAATATTATTGAAGCATTTATCAGGGTTATTGTCTCATGAGCGGATACA
TATTTGAATGTATTTAGAAAAATAAACAAATAGGGGTTCCGCGCACATTTCCCCGAAAAGTGCCACCTGC
AGCCTGAATATGGGCCAAACAGGATATCTGTGGTAAGCAGTTCCTGCCCCGGCTCAGGGCCAAGAACAGA
TGGAACAGCTGAATATGGGCCAAACAGGATATCTGTGGTAAGCAGTTCCTGCCCCGGCTCAGGGCCAAGA
ACAGATGGTCCCCAGATGCGGTCCAGCCCTCAGCAGTTTCTAGAGAACCATCAGATGTTTCCAGGGTGCC
CCAAGGACCTGAAATGACCCTGTGCCTTATTTGAACTAACCAATCAGTTCGCTTCTCGCTTCTGTTCGCG
CGCTTCTGCTCCCCGAGCTCAATAAAAGAGCCCACAACCCCTCACTCGGGGCGCCAGTCCTCCGATTGAC
TGAGTCGCCCGGGTACCCGTGTATCCAATAAACCCTCTTGCAGTTGCATCCGACTTGTGGTCTCGCTGTT
CCTTGGGAGGGTCTCCTCTGAGTGATTGACTACCCGTCAGCGGGGGTCTTTCATTTGGGGGCTCGTCCGG
GATCGGGAGACCCCTGCCCAGGGACCACCGACCCACCACCGGGAGGCAAGCTGGCCAGCAACTTATCTGT
GTCTGTCCGATTGTCTAGTGTCTATGACTGATTTTATGCGCCTGCGTCGGTACTAGTTAGCTAACTAGCT
CTGTATCTGGCGGACCCGTGGTGGAACTGACGAGTTCTGAACACCCGGCCGCAACCCTGGGAGACGTCCC
AGGGACTTTGGGGGCCGTTTTTGTGGCCCGACCTGAGGAAGGGAGTCGATGTGGAATCCGACCCCGTCAG
GATATGTGGTTCTGGTAGGAGACGAGAACCTAAAACAGTTCCCGCCTCCGTCTGAATTTTTGCTTTCGGT
TTGGAACCGAAGCCGCGCGTCTTGTCTGCTGCAGCGCTGCAGCATCGTTCTGTGTTGTCTCTGTCTGACT
GTGTTTCTGTATTTGTCTGAAAATTAGGGCCAGACTGTTACCACTCCCTTAAGTTTGACCTTAGGTCACT
GGAAAGATGTCGAGCGGATCGCTCACAACCAGTCGGTAGATGTCAAGAAGAGACGTTGGGTTACCTTCTG
CTCTGCAGAATGGCCAACCTTTAACGTCGGATGGCCGCGAGACGGCACCTTTAACCGAGACCTCATCACC
CAGGTTAAGATCAAGGTCTTTTCACCTGGCCCGCATGGACACCCAGACCAGGTCCCCTACATCGTGACCT
GGGAAGCCTTGGCTTTTGACCCCCCTCCCTGGGTCAAGCCCTTTGTACACCCTAAGCCTCCGCCTCCTCT
TCCTCCATCCGCCCCGTCTCTCCCCCTTGAACCTCCTCGTTCGACCCCGCCTCGATCCTCCCTTTATCCA
GCCCTCACTCCTTCTCTAGGCGCC
